>Addgene plasmid #86464 | UBXD1-GFP | addgene full sequence | sequence record 171125 | Addgene NGS Result
ATGAAGAAATTCTTTCAGGAGTTCAAGGCCGACATCAAGTTCAAGAGCGCGGGACCCGGTCAGAAGCTCA
AAGAGTCCGTGGGGGAAAAGGCCCACAAAGAGAAGCCCAACCAGCCAGCCCCCAGGCCGCCCCGCCAGGG
ACCCACCAATGAGGCACAGATGGCAGCCGCTGCTGCCCTAGCCCGGCTGGAGCAGAAGCAGTCCCGGGCC
TGGGGCCCCACATCGCAGGACACCATCCGAAACCAGGTGAGAAAGGAACTTCAAGCCGAAGCCACCGTCA
GCGGGAGCCCCGAGGCCCCAGGGACCAACGTGGTATCTGAGCCCAGAGAGGAAGGCTCTGCCCACCTGGC
TGTGCCTGGCGTGTACTTCACCTGTCCGCTCACTGGGGCCACCCTGAGGAAGGACCAGCGGGACGCCTGC
ATCAAGGAGGCCATTCTCTTGCACTTCTCCACCGACCCAGTGGCCGCCTCCATCATGAAGATCTACACGT
TCAACAAAGACCAGGACCGGGTGAAGCTGGGTGTGGACACCATTGCCAAGTACCTGGACAACATCCACCT
GCACCCCGAGGAGGAGAAGTACCGGAAGATCAAGCTGCAGAACAAGGTGTTTCAGGAGCGCATTAACTGC
CTGGAAGGGACCCACGAGTTTTTTGAGGCCATTGGGTTCCAGAAGGTGTTGCTTCCCGCCCAGGATCAGG
AGGACCCCGAGGAGTTCTACGTGCTGAGCGAGACCACCTTGGCCCAGCCCCAGAGCCTGGAGAGGCACAA
GGAACAGCTGCTGGCTGCGGAGCCCGTGCGCGCCAAGCTGGACAGGCAGCGCCGCGTCTTCCAGCCCTCG
CCCCTGGCCTCGCAGTTCGAACTGCCTGGGGACTTCTTCAACCTCACAGCAGAGGAGATCAAGCGGGAGC
AGAGGCTCAGGTCCGAGGCGGTGGAGCGGCTGAGCGTGCTGCGGACCAAGGCCATGCGGGAGAAGGAGGA
GCAGCGGGGGCTGCGCAAGTACAACTACACGCTGCTGCGCGTGCGCCTCCCCGATGGCTGCCTCCTGCAG
GGCACTTTCTACGCTCGGGAGCGGCTGGGGGCGGTGTACGGGTTCGTCCGGGAGGCCCTGCAGAGCGACT
GGCTGCCTTTTGAGCTGCTGGCCTCGGGAGGGCAGAAGCTGTCCGAGGACGAGAACCTGGCCTTGAACGA
GTGCGGGCTGGTGCCCTCTGCCCTCCTGACCTTCTCGTGGGACATGGCTGTGCTGGAGGACATCAAGGCC
GCGGGGGCCGAGCCGGACTCCATCCTGAAACCCGAGCTCCTGTCAGCCATCGAGAAGCTCTTGGGATCCA
TCGCCACCATGGTGAGCAAGGGCGAGGAGCTGTTCACCGGGGTGGTGCCCATCCTGGTCGAGCTGGACGG
CGACGTAAACGGCCACAAGTTCAGCGTGTCCGGCGAGGGCGAGGGCGATGCCACCTACGGCAAGCTGACC
CTGAAGTTCATCTGCACCACCGGCAAGCTGCCCGTGCCCTGGCCCACCCTCGTGACCACCCTGACCTACG
GCGTGCAGTGCTTCAGCCGCTACCCCGACCACATGAAGCAGCACGACTTCTTCAAGTCCGCCATGCCCGA
AGGCTACGTCCAGGAGCGCACCATCTTCTTCAAGGACGACGGCAACTACAAGACCCGCGCCGAGGTGAAG
TTCGAGGGCGACACCCTGGTGAACCGCATCGAGCTGAAGGGCATCGACTTCAAGGAGGACGGCAACATCC
TGGGGCACAAGCTGGAGTACAACTACAACAGCCACAACGTCTATATCATGGCCGACAAGCAGAAGAACGG
CATCAAGGTGAACTTCAAGATCCGCCACAACATCGAGGACGGCAGCGTGCAGCTCGCCGACCACTACCAG
CAGAACACCCCCATCGGCGACGGCCCCGTGCTGCTGCCCGACAACCACTACCTGAGCACCCAGTCCGCCC
TGAGCAAAGACCCCAACGAGAAGCGCGATCACATGGTCCTGCTGGAGTTCGTGACCGCCGCCGGGATCAC
TCTCGGCATGGACGAGCTGTACAAGTAAAGCGGCCGCGACTCTAGATCATAATCAGCCATACCACATTTG
TAGAGGTTTTACTTGCTTTAAAAAACCTCCCACACCTCCCCCTGAACCTGAAACATAAAATGAATGCAAT
TGTTGTTGTTAACTTGTTTATTGCAGCTTATAATGGTTACAAATAAAGCAATAGCATCACAAATTTCACA
AATAAAGCATTTTTTTCACTGCATTCTAGTTGTGGTTTGTCCAAACTCATCAATGTATCTTAAGGCGTAA
ATTGTAAGCGTTAATATTTTGTTAAAATTCGCGTTAAATTTTTGTTAAATCAGCTCATTTTTTAACCAAT
AGGCCGAAATCGGCAAAATCCCTTATAAATCAAAAGAATAGACCGAGATAGGGT
[37 nt withheld, positions 2435-2471]
AAAGAACGTGGACTCCAACGTCAAAGG
[49 nt withheld, positions 2499-2547]
T
[91 nt withheld, positions 2549-2639]
G
[124 nt withheld, positions 2641-2764]
CAGGTGGCACTTTTCGGGGAAATGTGCGCGGAACCCCTATTTGTTTATTTTTCTAAATACATTCAAATAT
GTATCCGCTCATGAGACAATAACCCTGATAAATGCTTCAATAATATTGAAAAAGGAAGAGTCCTGAGGCG
GAAAGAACCAGCTGTGGAATGTGTGTCAGTTAGGGTGTGGAAAGTCCCCAGGCTCCCCAGCAGGCAGAAG
TATGCAAAGCATGCATCTCAATTAGTCAGCAACCAGGTGTGGAAAGTCCCCAGGCTCCCCAGCAGGCAGA
AGTATGCAAAGCATGCATCTCAATTAGTCAGCAACCATAGTCCCGCCCCTAACTCCGCCCATCCCGCCCC
TAACTCCGCCCAGTTCCGCCCATTCTCCGCCCCATGGCTGACTAATTTTTTTTATTTATGCAGAGGCCGA
GGCCGCCTCGGCCTCTGAGCTATTCCAGAAGTAGTGAGGAGGCTTTTTTGGAGGCCTAGGCTTTTGCAAA
GATCGATCAAGAGACAGGATGAGGATCGTTTCGCATGATTGAACAAGATGGATTGCACGCAGGTTCTCCG
GCCGCTTGGGTGGAGAGGCTATTCGGCTATGACTGGGCACAACAGACAATCGGCTGCTCTGATGCCGCCG
TGTTCCGGCTGTCAGCGCAGGGGCGCCCGGTTCTTTTTGTCAAGACCGACCTGTCCGGTGCCCTGAATGA
ACTGCAAGACGAGGCAGCGCGGCTATCGTGGCTGGCCACGACGGGCGTTCCTTGCGCAGCTGTGCTCGAC
GTTGTCACTGAAGCGGGAAGGGACTGGCTGCTATTGGGCGAAGTGCCGGGGCAGGATCTCCTGTCATCTC
ACCTTGCTCCTGCCGAGAAAGTATCCATCATGGCTGATGCAATGCGGCGGCTGCATACGCTTGATCCGGC
TACCTGCCCATTCGACCACCAAGCGAAACATCGCATCGAGCGAGCACGTACTCGGATGGAAGCCGGTCTT
GTCGATCAGGATGATCTGGACGAAGAGCATCAGGGGCTCGCGCCAGCCGAACTGTTCGCCAGGCTCAAGG
CGAGCATGCCCGACGGCGAGGATCTCGTCGTGACCCATGGCGATGCCTGCTTGCCGAATATCATGGTGGA
AAATGGCCGCTTTTCTGGATTCATCGACTGTGGCCGGCTGGGTGTGGCGGACCGCTATCAGGACATAGCG
TTGGCTACCCGTGATATTGCTGAAGAGCTTGGCGGCGAATGGGCTGACCGCTTCCTCGTGCTTTACGGTA
TCGCCGCTCCCGATTCGCAGCGCATCGCCTTCTATCGCCTTCTTGACGAGTTCTTCTGAGCGGGACTCTG
GGGTTCGAAATGACCGACCAAGCGACGCCCAACCTGCCATCACGAGATTTCGATTCCACCGCCGCCTTCT
ATGAAAGGTTGGGCTTCGGAATCGTTTTCCGGGACGCCGGCTGGATGATCCTCCAGCGCGGGGATCTCAT
GCTGGAGTTCTTCGCCCACCCTAGGGGGAGGCTAACTGAAACACGGAAGGAGACAATACCGGAAGGAACC
CGCGCTATGACGGCAATAAAAAGACAGAATAAAACGCACGGTGTTGGGTCGTTTGTTCATAAACGCGGGG
TTCGGTCCCAGGGCTGGCACTCTGTCGATACCCCACCGAGACCCCATTGGGGCCAATACGCCCGCGTTTC
TTCCTTTTCCCCACCCCACCCCCCAAGTTCGGGTGAAGGCCCAGGGCTCGCAGCCAACGTCGGGGCGGCA
GGCCCTGCCATAGCCTCAGGTTACTCATATATACTTTAGATTGATTTAAAACTTCATTTTTAATTTAAAA
GGATCTAGGTGAAGATCCTTTTTGATAATCTCATGACCAAAATCCCTTAACGTGAGTTTTCGTTCCACTG
AGCGTCAGACCCCGTAGAAAAGATCAAAGGATCTTCTTGAGATCCTTTTTTTCTGCGCGTAATCTGCTGC
TTGCAAACAAAAAAACCACCGCTACCAGCGGTGGTTTGTTTGCCGGATCAAGAGCTACCAACTCTTTTTC
CGAAGGTAACTGGCTTCAGCAGAGCGCAGATACCAAATACTGTTCTTCTAGTGTAGCCGTAGTTAGGCCA
CCACTTCAAGAACTCTGTAGCACCGCCTACATACCTCGCTCTGCTAATCCTGTTACCAGTGGCTGCTGCC
AGTGGCGATAAGTCGTGTCTTACCGGGTTGGACTCAAGACGATAGTTACCGGATAAGGCGCAGCGGTCGG
GCTGAACGGGGGGTTCGTGCACACAGCCCAGCTTGGAGCGAACGACCTACACCGAACTGAGATACCTACA
GCGTGAGCTATGAGAAAGCGCCACGCTTCCCGAAGGGAGAAAGGCGGACAGGTATCCGGTAAGCGGCAGG
GTCGGAACAGGAGAGCGCACGAGGGAGCTTCCAGGGGGAAACGCCTGGTATCTTTATAGTCCTGTCGGGT
TTCGCCACCTCTGACTTGAGCGTCGATTTTTGTGATGCTCGTCAGGGGGGCGGAGCCTATGGAAAAACGC
CAGCAACGCGGCCTTTTTACGGTTCCTGGCCTTTTGCTGGCCTTTTGCTCACATGTTCTTTCCTGCGTTA
TCCCCTGATTCTGTGGATAACCGTATTACCGCCATGCATTAGTTATTAATAGTAATCAATTACGGGGTCA
TTAGTTCATAGCCCATATATGGAGTTCCGCGTTACATAACTTACGGTAAATGGCCCGCCTGGCTGACCGC
CCAACGACCCCCGCCCATTGACGTCAATAATGACGTATGTTCCCATAGTAACGCCAATAGGGACTTTCCA
TTGACGTCAATGGGTGGAGTATTTACGGTAAACTGCCCACTTGGCAGTACATCAAGTGTATCATATGCCA
AGTACGCCCCCTATTGACGTCAATGACGGTAAATGGCCCGCCTGGCATTATGCCCAGTACATGACCTTAT
GGGACTTTCCTACTTGGCAGTACATCTACGTATTAGTCATCGCTATTACCATGGTGATGCGGTTTTGGCA
GTACATCAATGGGCGTGGATAGCGGTTTGACTCACGGGGATTTCCAAGTCTCCACCCCATTGACGTCAAT
GGGAGTTTGTTTTGGCACCAAAATCAACGGGACTTTCCAAAATGTCGTAACAACTCCGCCCCATTGACGC
AAATGGGCGGTAGGCGTGTACGGTGGGAGGTCTATATAAGCAGAGCTGGTTTAGTGAACCGTCAGATCCG
CTAGCGCTACCGGACTCAGATCTCGAGCTCAAGCTTCGAATTCGCCGCC
Features (pLannotate 1.2.2; 15 found; start..end, strand, type, name):
      1..1323    +  CDS            UBXN6: UBXN6_HUMAN - Also known as UBXD1 From Homo sapiens (Human).
   1339..2058    +  CDS            EGFP: the original enhanced GFP (Yang et al., 1996) mammalian codon-optimized
   2075..2158    +  CDS            large T antigen (fragment): large T antigen from SV40 (simian virus 40)
   2181..2302    +  polyA_signal   SV40 poly(A) signal: SV40 polyadenylation signal
   2336..2764    -  rep_origin     f1 ori (sequence partly withheld): f1 bacteriophage origin of replication; arrow indicates direction of (+) strand synthesis
   2791..2895    +  promoter       AmpR promoter: bla
   2897..3254    +  promoter       SV40 promoter: SV40 enhancer and early promoter
   3289..4083    +  CDS            NeoR/KanR: aminoglycoside phosphotransferase from Tn5; aph(3')-II (or nptII); confers resistance to neomycin, kanamycin, and G418 (Geneticin®)
   4104..4256    +  CDS            ble (fragment): BLE_KLEPN - Experimental evidence at protein level: Swiss-Prot protein existence level 1. Binding protein with a strong affinity to the bleomycin family of antibiotics. Binds to CL990; an antimitotic-antibiotic compound. From Klebsiella pneumoniae.
   4315..4362    +  polyA_signal   HSV TK poly(A) signal: herpes simplex virus thymidine kinase polyadenylation signal (Cole and Stacy, 1985)
   4453..4469    -  polyA_signal   bGH poly(A) signal (fragment): bovine growth hormone polyadenylation signal
   4691..5279    +  rep_origin     ori: high-copy-number ColE1/pMB1/pBR322/pUC origin of replication
   5454..5757    +  enhancer       CMV enhancer: human cytomegalovirus immediate early enhancer
   5758..5961    +  promoter       CMV promoter: human cytomegalovirus (CMV) immediate early promoter
   5984..6027    +  misc_feature   MCS (fragment): multiple cloning site
