[The description below was written by a language model from this plasmid's Addgene catalogue record and pLannotate feature annotations shown in this document.]
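Description:
UBXD1-GFP is a mammalian expression plasmid of about 6.0 kb built on the pEGFP-N1 backbone. It produces human UBXD1 (also called UBXN6 or UBXDC2) fused at its C terminus to EGFP. The UBXD1 coding sequence was inserted between the EcoRI and BamHI sites of the multiple cloning site, having been subcloned from an earlier HA-tagged UBXD1 expression plasmid. It sits just upstream of the backbone-encoded, mammalian codon-optimised EGFP, separated from it by a short linker. Transcription of the fusion is driven by the human cytomegalovirus immediate early enhancer and promoter and is terminated by the SV40 polyadenylation signal.

The plasmid replicates in E. coli from a high-copy ColE1/pUC-type origin and also carries an f1 phage origin for single-stranded DNA production. A single Tn5 aminoglycoside phosphotransferase gene (NeoR/KanR) provides selection in both hosts. A bacterial bla-type promoter expresses it for kanamycin resistance in bacteria. The adjacent SV40 enhancer/early promoter, together with the HSV thymidine kinase polyadenylation signal, expresses it in mammalian cells, allowing G418 selection of stable transfectants. The short large T antigen, ble and bGH poly(A) fragments in the annotation appear to be residual backbone sequence or partial matches rather than functional elements.

The construct is intended for transient or stable expression of fluorescently tagged UBXD1, allowing its localisation to be followed in live or fixed cells. It was deposited with a study of how the AAA+ ATPase VCP/p97 cooperates with UBXD1, YOD1 and PLAA to clear ruptured lysosomes by autophagy.
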