Addgene plasmid #86464: UBXD1-GFP
Purpose: Expression of human UBXD1 with C-terminal GFP tag
Depositing lab: Hemmo Meyer. Depositing organization: Universitaet Duisburg-Essen. Publication: VCP/p97 cooperates with YOD1, UBXD1 and PLAA to drive clearance of ruptured lysosomes by autophagy. Papadopoulos C, Kirchner P, Bug M, Grum D, Koerver L, Schulze N, Poehler R, Dressler A, Fengler S, Arhzaouy K, Lux V, Ehrmann M, Weihl CC, Meyer H. EMBO J. 2016 Oct 17. pii: e201695148. 10.15252/embj.201695148 PubMed 27753622.
Backbone
  Vector backbone: pEGFP-N1
  Vector type: Mammalian Expression
  Selectable markers: Neomycin (select with G418)
Growth in bacteria
  Bacterial resistance: Kanamycin, 50 μg/mL
  Growth temperature: 37°C
  Growth strain: DH5alpha
  Copy number: Unknown
Gene/Insert
  Gene/Insert name: UBXD1 (alt names: UBXN6; UBXDC2)
  Species: H. sapiens (human)
  GenBank ID: NP_079517
  Entrez Gene: UBXN6 (a.k.a. UBXD1, UBXDC2)
  Promoter: CMV
  Tag / fusion protein: GFP (C terminal on backbone)
  Cloning method: Restriction Enzyme; 5′ cloning site EcoRI (unknown if destroyed); 3′ cloning site BamHI (unknown if destroyed)
  Sequencing primers: 5′ CMV-F; 3′ pEGFP-R
Terms and licenses: Academic/Nonprofit Terms; Industry Terms: Not Available to Industry
Depositor comments: cloned from pIRESpuro2-UBXD1-3xHA (#31836)
How to cite: UBXD1-GFP was a gift from Hemmo Meyer (Addgene plasmid # 86464 ; http://n2t.net/addgene:86464 ; RRID:Addgene_86464)
